Addgene plasmid #231740: pLIB-FLAG(N)-CDC73-YY/AA(Y290A, Y293A)
Purpose: Protein expression in insect cells
Depositing lab: Jesper Svejstrup. Depositing organization: University of Copenhagen. Publication: PAF1C-mediated activation of CDK12/13 kinase activity is critical for CTD phosphorylation and transcript elongation. Lopez Martinez D, Todorovski I, Noe Gonzalez M, Rusimbi C, Blears D, Khallou N, Han Z, Dirac-Svejstrup AB, Svejstrup JQ. Mol Cell. 2025 May 15;85(10):1952-1967.e8. doi: 10.1016/j.molcel.2025.04.012. Epub 2025 May 1. PubMed 40315851.
Backbone
  Vector backbone: pLIB
  Vector type: Insect Expression
Growth in bacteria
  Bacterial resistance: Ampicillin, 100 μg/mL
  Growth temperature: 37°C
  Growth strain: DH5alpha
  Copy number: High Copy
Gene/Insert
  Gene/Insert name: CDC73
  Species: H. sapiens (human)
  Mutation: CDC73(Y290A, Y293A)
  Entrez Gene: CDC73 (a.k.a. C1orf28, FIHP, HPTJT, HRPT1, HRPT2, HYX)
  Tag / fusion protein: Flag-3C (N terminal on insert)
  Cloning method: Gibson Cloning
Terms and licenses: Academic/Nonprofit Terms; Industry Terms: Not Available to Industry
Depositor comments: Please visit https://doi.org/10.1101/2024.10.14.618141 for bioRxiv preprint.
How to cite: pLIB-FLAG(N)-CDC73-YY/AA(Y290A, Y293A) was a gift from Jesper Svejstrup (Addgene plasmid # 231740 ; http://n2t.net/addgene:231740 ; RRID:Addgene_231740)
