[The description below was written by a language model from this plasmid's Addgene catalogue record and pLannotate feature annotations shown in this document.]
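Description:
pLIB-FLAG(N)-CDC73-YY/AA(Y290A, Y293A) is a 6.5 kb baculovirus transfer plasmid built on the pLIB backbone for producing a mutant form of human CDC73 in insect cells. In bacteria it replicates from a high-copy ColE1/pUC-type origin and is selected with ampicillin through the β-lactamase gene; an f1 origin is also present. The feature table shows Tn7R and Tn7L transposon ends bracketing the expression cassette together with a gentamicin resistance gene driven by an integron Pc promoter. This is the standard arrangement for Tn7-mediated transposition of the cassette into a baculoviral bacmid, with gentamicin marking the transposed segment. A loxP site lies just upstream of the promoter. Several small annotated fragments (lacZα, R6K γ ori, SET1, large T antigen) appear to be backbone remnants or partial matches rather than functional parts.

The payload is the CDC73 coding sequence under the baculovirus polyhedrin promoter, a very late viral promoter that gives strong expression in infected insect cells, and it is terminated by an SV40 polyadenylation signal. The protein carries an N-terminal FLAG epitope followed by an HRV 3C protease site, allowing affinity capture and subsequent tag removal. CDC73 is a subunit of the PAF1 complex, which associates with RNA polymerase II during transcription. This version carries two tyrosine-to-alanine substitutions, Y290A and Y293A; the record does not state their functional consequence. The associated study concerns PAF1C-mediated activation of CDK12/13 kinase activity, so the construct is presumably used to make recombinant mutant protein for comparison with wild-type CDC73 in biochemical assays.
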