Features (pLannotate 1.2.2; 20 found; start..end, strand, type, name):
      6..230     +  mobile_element Tn7R: mini-Tn7 element (right end of the Tn7 transposon) Tn7
    298..349     +  misc_feature   bom (fragment): basis of mobility region from pBR322
    535..1123    -  rep_origin     ori: high-copy-number ColE1/pMB1/pBR322/pUC origin of replication
   1294..2154    -  CDS            AmpR: β-lactamase; bla; confers resistance to ampicillin, carbenicillin, and related antibiotics
   2155..2259    -  promoter       AmpR promoter: bla
   2285..2739    -  rep_origin     f1 ori (sequence partly withheld): f1 bacteriophage origin of replication; arrow indicates direction of (+) strand synthesis
   2744..2760    -  CDS            lacZα (fragment): LacZα fragment of β-galactosidase; lacZ fragment
   2923..3088    +  mobile_element Tn7L: mini-Tn7 element (left end of the Tn7 transposon) Tn7
   3120..3169    -  CDS            SET1 (fragment): solubility-enhancement tag derived from T7 phage gene 10B
   3198..3332    -  polyA_signal   SV40 poly(A) signal: SV40 polyadenylation signal
   3355..3438    -  CDS            large T antigen (fragment): large T antigen from SV40 (simian virus 40)
   3465..5057    -  CDS            CDC73: CDC73_HUMAN - Also known as C1orf28, HRPT2. Experimental evidence at protein level: Swiss-Prot protein existence level 1. Tumor suppressor probably involved in transcriptional and post-transcriptional control pathways. May be involved in cell cycle progression through the regulation of cyclin D1/PRAD1 expression. Component of the PAF1 complex (PAF1C) which has multiple functions during transcription by RNA polymerase II and is implicated in regulation of development and maintenance of embryonic stem cell pluripotency. PAF1C associates with RNA polymerase II through interaction with POLR2A CTD
   5058..5081    -  CDS            HRV 3C site: recognition and cleavage site for human rhinovirus 3C and PreScission proteases
   5088..5108    -  CDS            FLAG (fragment): FLAG® epitope tag, followed by an enterokinase cleavage site
   5157..5248    -  promoter       polyhedrin promoter: polh from Autographa californica; promoter for the baculovirus polyhedrin gene
   5296..5329    -  protein_bind   loxP: Cre-mediated recombination occurs in the 8-bp core sequence (GCATACAT). Cre recombinase
   5358..5385    +  rep_origin     R6K γ ori (fragment): γ replication origin from E. coli plasmid R6K; requires the R6K initiator protein pi for replication
   5385..5747    +  CDS            YPR2_ECOLX (fragment): Protein predicted: Swiss-Prot protein existence level 4. From Escherichia coli.
   5725..5753    +  promoter       Pc promoter: intI1 (promoter lies within the coding sequence); class 1 integron promoter
   5942..6475    +  CDS            GmR: gentamycin acetyltransferase; aacC1; confers resistance to gentamycin
>Addgene plasmid #231740 | pLIB-FLAG(N)-CDC73-YY/AA(Y290A, Y293A) | addgene full sequence | sequence record 461121 | Addgene NGS Result
GCCGCGAATATAGTCTTTACCATGCCCTTGGCCACGCCCCTCTTTAATACGACGGGCAATTTGCACTTCA
GAAAATGAAGAGTTTGCTTTAGCCATAACAAAAGTCCAGTATGCTTTTTCACAGCATAACTGGACTGATT
TCAGTTTACAACTATTCTGTCTAGTTTAAGACTTTATTGTCATAGTTTAGATCTATTTTGTTCAGTTTAA
GACTTTATTGTCCGCCCACACCCGCTTACGCAGGGCATCCATTTATTACTCAACCGTAACCGATTTTGCC
AGGTTACGCGGCTGGTCTATGCGGTGTGAAATACCGCACAGATGCGTAAGGAGAAAATACCGCATCAGGC
GCTCTTCCGCTTCCTCGCTCACTGACTCGCTGCGCTCGGTCGTTCGGCTGCGGCGAGCGGTATCAGCTCA
CTCAAAGGCGGTAATACGGTTATCCACAGAATCAGGGGATAACGCAGGAAAGAACATGTGAGCAAAAGGC
CAGCAAAAGGCCAGGAACCGTAAAAAGGCCGCGTTGCTGGCGTTTTTCCATAGGCTCCGCCCCCCTGACG
AGCATCACAAAAATCGACGCTCAAGTCAGAGGTGGCGAAACCCGACAGGACTATAAAGATACCAGGCGTT
TCCCCCTGGAAGCTCCCTCGTGCGCTCTCCTGTTCCGACCCTGCCGCTTACCGGATACCTGTCCGCCTTT
CTCCCTTCGGGAAGCGTGGCGCTTTCTCATAGCTCACGCTGTAGGTATCTCAGTTCGGTGTAGGTCGTTC
GCTCCAAGCTGGGCTGTGTGCACGAACCCCCCGTTCAGCCCGACCGCTGCGCCTTATCCGGTAACTATCG
TCTTGAGTCCAACCCGGTAAGACACGACTTATCGCCACTGGCAGCAGCCACTGGTAACAGGATTAGCAGA
GCGAGGTATGTAGGCGGTGCTACAGAGTTCTTGAAGTGGTGGCCTAACTACGGCTACACTAGAAGAATAG
TATTTGGTATCTGCGCTCTGCTGAAGCCAGTTACCTTCGGAAAAAGAGTTGGTAGCTCTTGATCCGGCAA
ACAAACCACCGCTGGTAGCGGTGGTTTTTTTGTTTGCAAGCAGCAGATTACGCGCAGAAAAAAAGGATCT
CAAGAAGATCCTTTGATCTTTTCTACGGGGTCTGACGCTCAGTGGAACGAAAACTCACGTTAAGGGATTT
TGGTCATGAGATTATCAAAAAGGATCTTCACCTAGATCCTTTTAAATTAAAAATGAAGTTTTAAATCAAT
CTAAAGTATATATGAGTAAACTTGGTCTGACAGTTACCAATGCTTAATCAGTGAGGCACCTATCTCAGCG
ATCTGTCTATTTCGTTCATCCATAGTTGCCTGACTCCCCGTCGTGTAGATAACTACGATACGGGAGGGCT
TACCATCTGGCCCCAGTGCTGCAATGATACCGCGAGACCCACGCTCACCGGCTCCAGATTTATCAGCAAT
AAACCAGCCAGCCGGAAGGGCCGAGCGCAGAAGTGGTCCTGCAACTTTATCCGCCTCCATCCAGTCTATT
AATTGTTGCCGGGAAGCTAGAGTAAGTAGTTCGCCAGTTAATAGTTTGCGCAACGTTGTTGCCATTGCTA
CAGGCATCGTGGTGTCACGCTCGTCGTTTGGTATGGCTTCATTCAGCTCCGGTTCCCAACGATCAAGGCG
AGTTACATGATCCCCCATGTTGTGCAAAAAAGCGGTTAGCTCCTTCGGTCCTCCGATCGTTGTCAGAAGT
AAGTTGGCCGCAGTGTTATCACTCATGGTTATGGCAGCACTGCATAATTCTCTTACTGTCATGCCATCCG
TAAGATGCTTTTCTGTGACTGGTGAGTACTCAACCAAGTCATTCTGAGAATAGTGTATGCGGCGACCGAG
TTGCTCTTGCCCGGCGTCAATACGGGATAATACCGCGCCACATAGCAGAACTTTAAAAGTGCTCATCATT
GGAAAACGTTCTTCGGGGCGAAAACTCTCAAGGATCTTACCGCTGTTGAGATCCAGTTCGATGTAACCCA
CTCGTGCACCCAACTGATCTTCAGCATCTTTTACTTTCACCAGCGTTTCTGGGTGAGCAAAAACAGGAAG
GCAAAATGCCGCAAAAAAGGGAATAAGGGCGACACGGAAATGTTGAATACTCATACTCTTCCTTTTTCAA
TATTATTGAAGCATTTATCAGGGTTATTGTCTCATGAGCGGATACATATTTGAATGTATTTAGAAAAATA
AACAAATAGGGGTTCCGCGCACATTTCCCCGAAAAGTGCCACCTAAATTGTAAGCGTTAATATTTTGTTA
AAATTCGCGTTAAATTTTTGTTAAATCAGCTCATTTTTTAACCAATAGGCCGAAATCGGCAAAATCCCTT
ATAAATCAAAAGAATAGACCGAGATAGGGT
[37 nt withheld, positions 2411-2447]
AAGAACGTGGACTCCAACGTCAAAGG
[49 nt withheld, positions 2474-2522]
T
[91 nt withheld, positions 2524-2614]
G
[124 nt withheld, positions 2616-2739]
CCCATTCGCCATTCAGGCTGCAAATAAGCGTTGATATTCAGTCAATTACAAACATTAATAACGAAGAGAT
GACAGAAAAATTTTCATTCTGTGACAGAGAAAAAGTAGCCGAAGATGACGGTTTGTCACATGGAGTTGGC
AGGATGTTTGATTAAAAACATAACAGGAAGAAAAATGCCCCGCTGTGGGCGGACAAAATAGTTGGGAACT
GGGAGGGGTGGAAATGGAGTTTTTAAGGATTATTTAGGGAAGAGTGACAAAATAGATGGGAACTGGGTGT
AGCGTCGTAAGCTAATACGAAAATTAAAAATGACAAAATAGTTTGGAACTAGATTTCACTTATCTGGTTC
GGATCTCCTAGGGGTTATGATAGTTATTGCTCAGCGGTGGCAGCAGCCAACTCAGCTTCCTTTCGGGCTT
TGTTAGCAGCCGGATCTTCTAGGCTCAAGCAGTGATCAGATCCAGACATGATAAGATACATTGATGAGTT
TGGACAAACCACAACTAGAATGCAGTGAAAAAAATGCTTTATTTGTGAAATTTGTGATGCTATTGCTTTA
TTTGTAACCATTATAAGCTGCAATAAACAAGTTAACAACAACAATTGCATTCATTTTATGTTTCAGGTTC
AGGGGGAGGTGTGGGAGGTTTTTTAAAGCAAGTAAAACCTCTACAAATGTGGTATGGCTGATTATGATCC
TCTAGTACTTCTCGACAAGCTTTCAGAATCTCAAGTGCGATTTATGCTTTACCATGTACCTGTCCAATGT
TTCCCAAAACCGTAAGAACACTGGTCTATCCAAATGACGTTTGTGATAGCTGAGTTCTAATACTGTTACA
TCCCATTTCTGAACATTTGGATCCAGACGAACTTCATCATACTTCAGATGGAAGGCTTTAATTTTAGCAA
ATATATCAACTGGTGATCCATCAGGCAAAAGCCATGGCCAACCTTTGAACTGCCATGCAGGACCCTGCAC
AAAAACGGCTACAACGCGGTCCCAGTCTTGAGGCATAAGTTTAAGGGGCTGGTCTACTACTCTATAAGGT
ACTGTAACACTAATTGCAGTGCCCCCTGGTTGCATCTGGTCTTTTCTTCTTTGTATTAGAGTTTCATTTT
CTCGTTGACAACCTTGTTTCTTCTTTTCATCTGATGGGACAAATTTCAGGTCCTGTAGAAGGTCTTTTGC
ATTAAGCATGGTTATTAAAGAGGTGGTAGCTGCAGGAATTATGATAATGGGTGTTCGAGATCCTTTCTTC
TGATTTGGGGGAGGTCTTGCTTGAGAAACTGGTCTTGGTACTGGCTGGGCTGCAGGAGTCTGAGTCTTCC
GGGCAGATGCACCCTCCGTTACAGATTTCAGTGTCATACCATGGTAGGTTCCCATAGTGTCAATTTTGAA
GCCTTCCGTTTCTTCTTTTCCTTTGAATCTTTCCTGATCGGCTCTGTTAGCGGCAGCTGGGATAGGCTGT
TTGGTGCGCAAAGTGGGATCCACAGGTGCTGCATTTGGGGCAGGTCGCTGTTCAGGTGCACGCCCTTCTT
CTCTGGCTTTTACAGATTGAAGAATTGCAAAAATGTTCTTGGAAAAATTCTTTCCTGTGCTTTGTAAGAT
AGTTGTTCGTGTCCTCCATACTCTCTCTCTGCTGACAATATCTCGGGTCACATCTACCTCAGCATCCACA
AAACTCCTCTGTTTAAGGGCAGTTATGTCATCATCTAGATCAGTCTTGATAGTAGATCTTTTCTTAGCCA
TAATTTTGGCTTTGATTGCAGCAATTTTTTCCACTGACATAGCTTCAGACAAAGACCTAATCTGTTCAGT
CTGTACAATCCCTTCTTTGTGACCCTCCAAACGGGCAGCCAATCTCTCTTTATCAAGGCGCACACACTCT
TCATCCTCAATTCGTGGTTTCTTTGCTTCTGCTAAAACTTCATCTGCAGCTCGTTTGACTTGAGTAGATC
GCTGAAGACCTATTTCTAAGGGAGCGCTTCTGTCTATACTTGCCGATGTTGACGCTTCACCATTGAGATA
TCCAAGTAGATCTTTTCGATCAGGTCTTCTAACCACAGGAATATTTTCAGTAGCTGCACGTCGGACATAA
ACAGGATGAGAAAGGTGCACGTTATTAAGTAGAAATAAAATGGAATCCAATGTGTAGTACTCTCTGGGTT
GGCCTTCCTTTCCAGTCCCCCAAACAACATAGTTGGTCTTCACATTCTTGGGCCAGGAGAACTCCCCGAA
GATCACTTCGTCTCCCTTCACCACAATCTCCTTCTTCTGGATGTTGTACTGTCGCAGGACGCTAAGCACG
TCCGCCATGGGTCCCTGAAAGAGGACTTCAAGATCGAGCTTGTCATCGTCGTCCTTGTAGTCCATGGATC
CGCGCCCGATGGTGGGACGGTATGAATAATCCGGAATATTTATAGGTTTTTTTATTACAAAACTGTTACG
AAAACAGTAAAATACTTATTTATTTGCGAGATGGTTATCATTTTAATTATCTCCATGATCTATTAATATT
CCGGAGTAGGTCGCGAATCGATACTAGTAAAACCAGATAACTTCGTATAATGTATGCTATACGAAGTTAT
GGTACCGCGGCCGCGTAGAGGATCTGTTGATCAGCAGTTCAACCTGTTGATAGTACAAACAAAGCTGTAG
CCAACCACTAGAACTATAGCTAGAGTCCTGGGCGAACAAACGATGCTCGCCTTCCAGAAAACCGAGGATG
CGAACCACTTCATCCGGGGTCAGCACCACCGGCAAGCGCCGCGACGGCCGAGGTCTACCGATCTCCTGAA
GCAAGGGCAGATCCGTGCACAGCACCTTGCCGTAGAAGAACAGCAAGGCCGCCAATGCCTGACGATGCGT
GGAGACCGAAACCTTGCGCTCGTTCGCCAGCCAGGACAGAAATGCCTCGACTTCGCTGCTGCCCAAGGTT
GCCGGGTGACGCACACCGTGGAAACGGATGAAGGCACAAACCCAGTTGACATAAGCCTGTTCGGTTCGTA
AACTGTAATGCAAGTAGCGTATGCGCTCACGCAACTGGTCCAGAACCTTGACCGAACGCAGCGGTGGTAA
CGGCGCAGTGGCGGTTTTCATGGCTTGTTATGACTGTTTTTTTGTACAGTCTATGCCTCGGGCATCCAAG
CAGCAAGCGCGTTACGCCGTGGGTCGATGTTTGATGTTATGGAGCAGCAACGATGTTACGCAGCAGCAAC
GATGTTACGCAGCAGGGCAGTCGCCCTAAAACAAAGTTAGGTGGCTCAAGTATGGGCATCATTCGCACAT
GTAGGCTCGGCCCTGACCAAGTCAAATCCATGCGGGCTGCTCTTGATCTTTTCGGTCGTGAGTTCGGAGA
CGTAGCCACCTACTCCCAACATCAGCCGGACTCCGATTACCTCGGGAACTTGCTCCGTAGTAAGACATTC
ATCGCGCTTGCTGCCTTCGACCAAGAAGCGGTTGTTGGCGCTCTCGCGGCTTACGTTCTGCCCAAGTTTG
AGCAGCCGCGTAGTGAGATCTATATCTATGATCTCGCAGTCTCCGGCGAGCACCGGAGGCAGGGCATTGC
CACCGCGCTCATCAATCTCCTCAAGCATGAGGCCAACGCGCTTGGTGCTTATGTGATCTACGTGCAAGCA
GATTACGGTGACGATCCCGCAGTGGCTCTCTATACAAAGTTGGGCATACGGGAAGAAGTGATGCACTTTG
ATATCGACCCAAGTACCGCCACCTAACAATTCGTTCAAGCCGAGATCGGCTTCCCGGCCGCGGAGTTGTT
CGGTAAATTGTCACAAC
